Addgene plasmid #212040: pBbS8c_ddCpf1_final
Purpose: Bacterial expression of the CRISPRi system for genome editing in E. coli
Depositing lab: Quanjiang Ji. Depositing organization: ShanghaiTech University. Publication: BacPE: a versatile prime-editing platform in bacteria by inhibiting DNA exonucleases. Zhang H, Ma J, Wu Z, Chen X, Qian Y, Chen W, Wang Z, Zhang Y, Zhu H, Huang X, Ji Q. Nat Commun. 2024 Jan 27;15(1):825. doi: 10.1038/s41467-024-45114-4. PubMed 38280845.
Backbone
  Vector backbone: pSC101
  Vector type: CRISPR
Growth in bacteria
  Bacterial resistance: Chloramphenicol, 25 μg/mL
  Growth temperature: 30°C
  Growth strain: DH5alpha
  Copy number: Low Copy
Gene/Insert
  Gene/Insert name: ddCpf1
  Species: Synthetic
  Promoter: L-arabinose-inducible promoter PBAD
  Cloning method: Gibson Cloning
Terms and licenses: Academic/Nonprofit Terms; Industry Terms: Not Available to Industry
How to cite: pBbS8c_ddCpf1_final was a gift from Quanjiang Ji (Addgene plasmid # 212040 ; http://n2t.net/addgene:212040 ; RRID:Addgene_212040)
