[The description below was written by a language model from this plasmid's Addgene catalogue record and pLannotate feature annotations shown in this document.]
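Description:
pBbS8c_ddCpf1_final is a low-copy bacterial CRISPR interference plasmid of about 10 kb, built on a pSC101 backbone for use in E. coli. It replicates from the pSC101 origin together with the plasmid-encoded Rep101 (RepA) protein that this origin requires. Selection is by chloramphenicol, through a cat gene driven by its own promoter and followed by the lambda t0 terminator. The record lists propagation at 30°C, but it does not say whether the replicon is a temperature-sensitive variant.

The main payload is ddCpf1, a DNase-dead Cas12a. The feature table matches this open reading frame to the Acidaminococcus sp. BV3L6 Cas12a (AsCpf1), although the inactivating mutations are not annotated. It is expressed from the araBAD (PBAD) promoter, with the divergently transcribed araC regulator alongside, so production of the protein is induced by L-arabinose. Without nuclease activity, a crRNA-guided Cpf1 binds its target DNA and blocks transcription rather than cutting.

Upstream of the replicon are four tandem, similarly organised cassettes, each made up of a trc promoter with a lac operator, a short unannotated gap, and rrnB T1 plus T7Te terminators. This layout is consistent with four separate crRNA expression units for multiplexed repression, but the table does not annotate the intervening sequences and the record does not name the targets. No lacI gene is annotated on the plasmid. The associated publication describes a bacterial prime-editing platform that works by inhibiting DNA exonucleases, which suggests this plasmid is used to knock down such host genes. That role is an inference rather than something stated in the fields.
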