Features (pLannotate 1.2.2; 24 found; start..end, strand, type, name):
    106..135     +  promoter       trc promoter: strong E. coli promoter; hybrid between the trp and lac UV5 promoters
    143..159     +  protein_bind   lac operator: The lac repressor binds to the lac operator to inhibit transcription in E. coli. This inhibition can be relieved by adding lactose or isopropyl-β-D-thiogalactopyranoside (IPTG). lac repressor encoded by lacI
    270..341     +  terminator     rrnB T1 terminator: transcription terminator T1 from the E. coli rrnB gene
    357..384     +  terminator     T7Te terminator: phage T7 early transcription terminator
    571..600     +  promoter       trc promoter: strong E. coli promoter; hybrid between the trp and lac UV5 promoters
    608..624     +  protein_bind   lac operator: The lac repressor binds to the lac operator to inhibit transcription in E. coli. This inhibition can be relieved by adding lactose or isopropyl-β-D-thiogalactopyranoside (IPTG). lac repressor encoded by lacI
    735..806     +  terminator     rrnB T1 terminator: transcription terminator T1 from the E. coli rrnB gene
    822..849     +  terminator     T7Te terminator: phage T7 early transcription terminator
   1011..1040    +  promoter       trc promoter: strong E. coli promoter; hybrid between the trp and lac UV5 promoters
   1048..1064    +  protein_bind   lac operator: The lac repressor binds to the lac operator to inhibit transcription in E. coli. This inhibition can be relieved by adding lactose or isopropyl-β-D-thiogalactopyranoside (IPTG). lac repressor encoded by lacI
   1175..1246    +  terminator     rrnB T1 terminator: transcription terminator T1 from the E. coli rrnB gene
   1262..1289    +  terminator     T7Te terminator: phage T7 early transcription terminator
   1535..1564    +  promoter       trc promoter: strong E. coli promoter; hybrid between the trp and lac UV5 promoters
   1572..1588    +  protein_bind   lac operator: The lac repressor binds to the lac operator to inhibit transcription in E. coli. This inhibition can be relieved by adding lactose or isopropyl-β-D-thiogalactopyranoside (IPTG). lac repressor encoded by lacI
   1699..1770    +  terminator     rrnB T1 terminator: transcription terminator T1 from the E. coli rrnB gene
   1786..1813    +  terminator     T7Te terminator: phage T7 early transcription terminator
   2192..3142    -  CDS            Rep101: RepA protein needed for replication with the pSC101 origin; rep101
   3190..3412    -  rep_origin     pSC101 ori: low-copy replication origin that requires the Rep101 protein
   3904..3998    -  terminator     lambda t0 terminator: transcription terminator from phage lambda
   4022..4678    -  CDS            cat: CAT_ECOLX - Experimental evidence at protein level: Swiss-Prot protein existence level 1. This enzyme is an effector of chloramphenicol resistance in bacteria. From Escherichia coli. This protein is used as a marker in many commonly used cloning vectors, such as pACYC184.
   4679..4781    -  promoter       cat promoter: promoter of the E. coli cat gene encoding chloramphenicol acetyltransferase
   4811..5689    -  CDS            araC: L-arabinose regulatory protein; araC
   5716..6000    +  promoter       araBAD promoter: araBAD; promoter of the L-arabinose operon of E. coli; the araC regulatory gene is transcribed in the opposite direction (Guzman et al., 1995)
   6116..10036   +  CDS            cas12a: CS12A_ACISB - Also known as cpf1 From Acidaminococcus sp. (strain BV3L6).
>Addgene plasmid #212040 | pBbS8c_ddCpf1_final | addgene full sequence | sequence record 429497 | Addgene NGS Result
TAGTCCATGTGACCTTCACCCTCATGGACCGCAAAAAACCCCGCTTCGGCGGGGTTTTTTCGCTGCGCAA
CTTTGGTAACTTGATGTCTACACCTAAATGAGCTGTTGACAATTAATCATCCGGCTCGTATAATGTGTGG
AATTGTGAGCGGATAACAATTTCAATTTCTACTCTTGTAGATACGCAACCAGCTTCCGGTCACTGTTTTT
TTGAAGCTTGGGCCCGAACAAAAACTCGGATCCAAACTCGAGTAAGGATCTCCAGGCATCAAATAAAACG
AAAGGCTCAGTCGAAAGACTGGGCCTTTCGTTTTATCTGTTGTTTGTCGGTGAACGCTCTCTACTAGAGT
CACACTGGCTCACCTTCGGGTGGGCCTTTCTGCGTTTATACCTAGGGTACGGGTTTTGCTGCCCGCAAAC
GGGCTGTTCTGGTGTTGCTAGTTTGTTATCAGAATCGCAGATCCGTAGTCCATGTGACCTTCACCCTCAT
GGACCGCAAAAAACCCCGCTTCGGCGGGGTTTTTTCGCTGCGCAACTTTGGTAACTTGATGTCTACACCT
AAATGAGCTGTTGACAATTAATCATCCGGCTCGTATAATGTGTGGAATTGTGAGCGGATAACAATTTCAA
TTTCTACTCTTGTAGATACCTAATGATGAATGACGGTAAGTTTTTTTGAAGCTTGGGCCCGAACAAAAAC
TCGGATCCAAACTCGAGTAAGGATCTCCAGGCATCAAATAAAACGAAAGGCTCAGTCGAAAGACTGGGCC
TTTCGTTTTATCTGTTGTTTGTCGGTGAACGCTCTCTACTAGAGTCACACTGGCTCACCTTCGGGTGGGC
CTTTCTGCGTTTATACCTAGGGTACGGGTTTTGCTGCCCGCAAACGGGCTGTTCTGGTGTTCCGCTAGTC
CATGTGACCTTCACCCTCATGGACCGCAAAAAACCCCGCTTCGGCGGGGTTTTTTCGCTGCGCAACTTTG
GTAACTTGATGTCTACACCTAAATGAGCTGTTGACAATTAATCATCCGGCTCGTATAATGTGTGGAATTG
TGAGCGGATAACAATTTCAATTTCTACTCTTGTAGATACGATTACGAAACCTTTGGCACGTTTTTTTGAA
GCTTGGGCCCGAACAAAAACTCGGATCCAAACTCGAGTAAGGATCTCCAGGCATCAAATAAAACGAAAGG
CTCAGTCGAAAGACTGGGCCTTTCGTTTTATCTGTTGTTTGTCGGTGAACGCTCTCTACTAGAGTCACAC
TGGCTCACCTTCGGGTGGGCCTTTCTGCGTTTATACCTAGGGTACGGGTTTTGCTGCCCGCAAACGGGCT
GTTCTGGTGTTGGCTGAAAGCGCTATTTCTTCCAGAATTGCCATGATTTTTTCCCCACGGGAGGCGTCAC
TGGCTCCCGTGTTGTCGGCAGCTTTGACCTAGTCCATGTGACCTTCACCCTCATGGACCGCAAAAAACCC
CGCTTCGGCGGGGTTTTTTCGCTGCGCAACTTTGGTAACTTGATGTCTACACCTAAATGAGCTGTTGACA
ATTAATCATCCGGCTCGTATAATGTGTGGAATTGTGAGCGGATAACAATTTCAATTTCTACTCTTGTAGA
TTGGCCTGGGATCAAGTACAGCAATTTTTTTGAAGCTTGGGCCCGAACAAAAACTCGGATCCAAACTCGA
GTAAGGATCTCCAGGCATCAAATAAAACGAAAGGCTCAGTCGAAAGACTGGGCCTTTCGTTTTATCTGTT
GTTTGTCGGTGAACGCTCTCTACTAGAGTCACACTGGCTCACCTTCGGGTGGGCCTTTCTGCGTTTATAC
CTAGGGTACGGGTTTTGCTGCCCGCAAACGGGCTGTTCTGGTGTTCTCGCAGGCTGTCTATGTGTGACTG
TTGAGCTGTAACAAGTTGTCTCAGGTGTTCAATTTCATGTTCTAGTTGCTTTGTTTTACTGGTTTCACCT
GTTCTATTAGGTGTTACATGCTGTTCATCTGTTACATTGTCGATCTGTTCATGGTGAACAGCTTTGAATG
CACCAAAAACTCGTAAAAGCTCTGATGTATCTATCTTTTTTACACCGTTTTCATCTGTGCATATGGACAG
TTTTCCCTTTGATATGTAACGGTGAACAGTTGTTCTACTTTTGTTTGTTAGTCTTGATGCTTCACTGATA
GATACAAGAGCCATAAGAACCTCAGATCCTTCCGTATTTAGCCAGTATGTTCTCTAGTGTGGTTCGTTGT
TTTTGCGTGAGCCATGAGAACGAACCATTGAGATCATACTTACTTTGCATGTCACTCAAAAATTTTGCCT
CAAAACTGGTGAGCTGAATTTTTGCAGTTAAAGCATCGTGTAGTGTTTTTCTTAGTCCGTTATGTAGGTA
GGAATCTGATGTAATGGTTGTTGGTATTTTGTCACCATTCATTTTTATCTGGTTGTTCTCAAGTTCGGTT
ACGAGATCCATTTGTCTATCTAGTTCAACTTGGAAAATCAACGTATCAGTCGGGCGGCCTCGCTTATCAA
CCACCAATTTCATATTGCTGTAAGTGTTTAAATCTTTACTTATTGGTTTCAAAACCCATTGGTTAAGCCT
TTTAAACTCATGGTAGTTATTTTCAAGCATTAACATGAACTTAAATTCATCAAGGCTAATCTCTATATTT
GCCTTGTGAGTTTTCTTTTGTGTTAGTTCTTTTAATAACCACTCATAAATCCTCATAGAGTATTTGTTTT
CAAAAGACTTAACATGTTCCAGATTATATTTTATGAATTTTTTTAACTGGAAAAGATAAGGCAATATCTC
TTCACTAAAAACTAATTCTAATTTTTCGCTTGAGAACTTGGCATAGTTTGTCCACTGGAAAATCTCAAAG
CCTTTAACCAAAGGATTCCTGATTTCCACAGTTCTCGTCATCAGCTCTCTGGTTGCTTTAGCTAATACAC
CATAAGCATTTTCCCTACTGATGTTCATCATCTGAGCGTATTGGTTATAAGTGAACGATACCGTCCGTTC
TTTCCTTGTAGGGTTTTCAATCGTGGGGTTGAGTAGTGCCACACAGCATAAAATTAGCTTGGTTTCATGC
TCCGTTAAGTCATAGCGACTAATCGCTAGTTCATTTGCTTTGAAAACAACTAATTCAGACATACATCTCA
ATTGGTCTAGGTGATTTTAATCACTATACCAATTGAGATGGGCTAGTCAATGATAATTACTAGTCCTTTT
CCCGGGTGATCTGGGTATCTGTAAATTCTGCTAGACCTTTGCTGGAAAACTTGTAAATTCTGCTAGACCC
TCTGTAAATTCCGCTAGACCTTTGTGTGTTTTTTTTGTTTATATTCAAGTGGTTATAATTTATAGAATAA
AGAAAGAATAAAAAAAGATAAAAAGAATAGATCCCAGCCCTGTGTATAACTCACTACTTTAGTCAGTTCC
GCAGTATTACAAAAGGATGTCGCAAACGCTGTTTGCTCCTCTACAAAACAGACCTTAAAACCCTAAAGGC
TTAAGTAGCACCCTCGCAAGCTCGGGCAAATCGCTGAATATTCCTTTTGTCTCCGACCATCAGGCACCTG
AGTCGCTGTCTTTTTCGTGACATTCAGTTCGCTGCGCTCACGGCTCTGGCAGTGAATGGGGGTAAATGGC
ACTACAGGCGCCTTTTATGGATTCATGCAAGGAAACTACCCATAATACAAGAAAAGCCCGTCACGGGCTT
CTCAGGGCGTTTTATGGCGGGTCTGCTATGTGGTGCTATCTGACTTTTTGCTGTTCAGCAGTTCCTGCCC
TCTGATTTTCCAGTCTGACCACTTCGGATTATCCCGTGACAGGTCATTCAGACTGGCTAATGCACCCAGT
AAGGCAGCGGTATCATCAACAGGCTTACCCGTCTTACTGTCCCTAGTGCTTGGATTCTCACCAATAAAAA
ACGCCCGGCGGCAACCGAGCGTTCTGAACAAATCCAGATGGAGTTCTGAGGTCATTACTGGATCTATCAA
CAGGAGTCCAAGCGAGCTCGATATCAAATTACGCCCCGCCCTGCCACTCATCGCAGTACTGTTGTAATTC
ATTAAGCATTCTGCCGACATGGAAGCCATCACAAACGGCATGATGAACCTGAATCGCCAGCGGCATCAGC
ACCTTGTCGCCTTGCGTATAATATTTGCCCATGGTGAAAACGGGGGCGAAGAAGTTGTCCATATTGGCCA
CGTTTAAATCAAAACTGGTGAAACTCACCCAGGGATTGGCTGAGACGAAAAACATATTCTCAATAAACCC
TTTAGGGAAATAGGCCAGGTTTTCACCGTAACACGCCACATCTTGCGAATATATGTGTAGAAACTGCCGG
AAATCGTCGTGGTATTCACTCCAGAGCGATGAAAACGTTTCAGTTTGCTCATGGAAAACGGTGTAACAAG
GGTGAACACTATCCCATATCACCAGCTCACCGTCTTTCATTGCCATACGAAATTCCGGATGAGCATTCAT
CAGGCGGGCAAGAATGTGAATAAAGGCCGGATAAAACTTGTGCTTATTTTTCTTTACGGTCTTTAAAAAG
GCCGTAATATCCAGCTGAACGGTCTGGTTATAGGTACATTGAGCAACTGACTGAAATGCCTCAAAATGTT
CTTTACGATGCCATTGGGATATATCAACGGTGGTATATCCAGTGATTTTTTTCTCCATTTTAGCTTCCTT
AGCTCCTGAAAATCTCGATAACTCAAAAAATACGCCCGGTAGTGATCTTATTTCATTATGGTGAAAGTTG
GAACCTCTTACGTGCCGATCAACGTCTCATTTTCGCCAGATATCGACGTCTTATGACAACTTGACGGCTA
CATCATTCACTTTTTCTTCACAACCGGCACGGAACTCGCTCGGGCTGGCCCCGGTGCATTTTTTAAATAC
CCGCGAGAAATAGAGTTGATCGTCAAAACCAACATTGCGACCGACGGTGGCGATAGGCATCCGGGTGGTG
CTCAAAAGCAGCTTCGCCTGGCTGATACGTTGGTCCTCGCGCCAGCTTAAGACGCTAATCCCTAACTGCT
GGCGGAAAAGATGTGACAGACGCGACGGCGACAAGCAAACATGCTGTGCGACGCTGGCGATATCAAAATT
GCTGTCTGCCAGGTGATCGCTGATGTACTGACAAGCCTCGCGTACCCGATTATCCATCGGTGGATGGAGC
GACTCGTTAATCGCTTCCATGCGCCGCAGTAACAATTGCTCAAGCAGATTTATCGCCAGCAGCTCCGAAT
AGCGCCCTTCCCCTTGCCCGGCGTTAATGATTTGCCCAAACAGGTCGCTGAAATGCGGCTGGTGCGCTTC
ATCCGGGCGAAAGAACCCCGTATTGGCAAATATTGACGGCCAGTTAAGCCATTCATGCCAGTAGGCGCGC
GGACGAAAGTAAACCCACTGGTGATACCATTCGCGAGCCTCCGGATGACGACCGTAGTGATGAATCTCTC
CTGGCGGGAACAGCAAAATATCACCCGGTCGGCAAACAAATTCTCGTCCCTGATTTTTCACCACCCCCTG
ACCGCGAATGGTGAGATTGAGAATATAACCTTTCATTCCCAGCGGTCGGTCGATAAAAAAATCGAGATAA
CCGTTGGCCTCAATCGGCGTTAAACCCGCCACCAGATGGGCATTAAACGAGTATCCCGGCAGCAGGGGAT
CATTTTGCGCTTCAGCCATACTTTTCATACTCCCGCCATTCAGAGAAGAAACCAATTGTCCATATTGCAT
CAGACATTGCCGTCACTGCGTCTTTTACTGGCTCTTCTCGCTAACCAAACCGGTAACCCCGCTTATTAAA
AGCATTCTGTAACAAAGCGGGACCAAAGCCATGACAAAAACGCGTAACAAAAGTGTCTATAATCACGGCA
GAAAAGTCCACATTGATTATTTGCACGGCGTCACACTTTGCTATGCCATAGCATTTTTATCCATAAGATT
AGCGGATTCTACCTGACGCTTTTTATCGCAACTCTCTACTGTTTCTCCATACCCGTTTTTTTGGGAATTC
AAAAGATCTACACCGTCATAAAATGCCTCGCATGTCAGTGTTATTCTCTTGCGCGGTTCATAATCCATGA
AACTGTTTTTATGTAGGAGGTCGTGATGACCCAGTTTGAAGGTTTTACCAATCTTTATCAGGTAAGCAAG
ACGCTGAGATTTGAGCTGATTCCCCAGGGCAAAACACTGAAACACATTCAAGAGCAAGGCTTCATTGAAG
AGGATAAGGCCCGAAACGACCATTATAAAGAACTTAAACCGATTATCGATCGCATCTACAAGACGTATGC
AGACCAGTGTCTGCAACTGGTGCAGTTAGATTGGGAAAATTTAAGCGCGGCTATAGACTCTTACCGTAAG
GAGAAAACAGAAGAAACTCGTAATGCATTAATCGAGGAGCAGGCTACATACCGCAATGCAATTCATGACT
ATTTTATTGGTAGGACAGATAATCTAACGGACGCCATCAACAAGCGTCATGCCGAAATATACAAAGGTCT
GTTTAAAGCGGAGCTGTTCAACGGTAAAGTATTAAAGCAGTTAGGTACCGTAACGACCACGGAACATGAA
AATGCCTTGCTGCGTTCTTTTGATAAATTCACTACGTATTTTTCCGGGTTCTACGAGAATCGCAAGAACG
TGTTTAGCGCAGAAGATATTAGTACGGCCATTCCGCATCGTATTGTTCAAGACAATTTTCCGAAATTTAA
AGAAAATTGTCATATTTTTACTCGTCTGATCACAGCAGTGCCATCACTGCGAGAACATTTTGAAAATGTT
AAGAAGGCGATTGGCATTTTCGTGTCAACCAGCATTGAAGAAGTGTTTTCATTCCCGTTCTATAATCAGC
TTCTTACCCAGACACAGATTGACCTATATAATCAGCTCTTAGGTGGTATTAGCCGAGAAGCTGGAACGGA
AAAGATAAAAGGCCTGAATGAGGTGCTGAACCTGGCAATTCAAAAGAACGATGAAACAGCGCACATTATT
GCATCTCTCCCCCATCGATTTATACCGCTCTTTAAACAAATTCTGTCCGACCGCAACACACTGAGCTTTA
TCCTGGAGGAATTTAAAAGCGATGAAGAAGTAATTCAGAGCTTCTGCAAATATAAAACGTTACTGCGCAA
TGAAAACGTCCTGGAAACGGCTGAGGCCCTCTTTAACGAACTGAACAGCATTGATCTCACCCATATTTTT
ATTTCACATAAAAAGCTGGAAACTATCAGCAGCGCGCTGTGCGACCATTGGGACACGCTGAGAAATGCCC
TGTATGAACGTCGAATTTCCGAGCTGACCGGAAAGATCACCAAGTCAGCTAAAGAGAAAGTCCAGCGCTC
CCTCAAACATGAAGATATTAACTTACAAGAGATTATTTCGGCGGCCGGTAAGGAACTGTCGGAGGCTTTC
AAACAGAAGACAAGCGAAATCCTCTCACATGCGCACGCGGCCCTAGATCAGCCTCTGCCGACGACGCTGA
AAAAGCAGGAAGAGAAAGAAATCCTGAAATCTCAATTAGATTCTCTACTGGGACTGTACCACTTGCTGGA
CTGGTTTGCGGTGGACGAGTCTAATGAGGTGGACCCTGAATTTAGCGCACGCCTGACCGGTATAAAATTG
GAGATGGAACCGTCGTTGAGCTTTTACAACAAAGCACGCAACTATGCGACCAAAAAGCCTTATTCAGTGG
AAAAATTCAAATTGAACTTCCAAATGCCGACCCTAGCGTCAGGTTGGGATGTCAACAAAGAGAAGAACAA
CGGTGCGATCTTATTTGTGAAAAACGGCCTGTATTATCTGGGCATTATGCCGAAGCAGAAAGGCCGTTAC
AAGGCACTGTCATTCGAACCGACGGAGAAGACCAGTGAAGGGTTTGATAAAATGTATTACGACTACTTTC
CGGATGCCGCCAAAATGATTCCGAAGTGTTCGACCCAGCTGAAAGCGGTGACCGCGCATTTTCAGACACA
CACCACCCCGATCCTGCTTTCAAATAACTTTATAGAACCGCTGGAAATAACCAAAGAAATTTACGACCTG
AACAATCCGGAAAAAGAACCGAAGAAATTTCAGACCGCCTACGCAAAGAAAACCGGAGATCAAAAAGGTT
ACCGCGAAGCCCTGTGTAAATGGATTGATTTTACGCGCGATTTTCTCAGCAAATACACCAAGACCACTTC
AATAGATTTGAGTTCGCTGCGTCCGAGCTCCCAGTATAAAGACCTGGGCGAATATTATGCCGAGCTGAAC
CCGTTACTGTACCACATTAGCTTCCAGCGCATTGCGGAAAAAGAAATCATGGATGCAGTCGAAACTGGAA
AGCTTTATCTGTTCCAGATTTACAACAAGGATTTTGCGAAAGGCCATCACGGCAAACCGAATCTACATAC
TCTCTATTGGACTGGCCTGTTCTCTCCCGAAAACTTGGCCAAGACCTCAATTAAACTCAATGGCCAAGCC
GAGCTGTTCTACCGTCCGAAATCGCGCATGAAGCGGATGGCCCATCGTCTTGGGGAGAAAATGCTCAATA
AGAAACTGAAGGATCAGAAAACACCGATCCCTGACACGCTGTATCAGGAACTTTACGACTATGTCAATCA
CCGTCTGAGTCACGATCTGTCGGACGAAGCACGGGCCTTACTGCCGAACGTAATAACCAAAGAGGTGTCA
CACGAGATCATTAAGGATCGACGTTTTACCTCCGACAAATTCTTTTTCCACGTACCGATTACCCTTAATT
ACCAGGCGGCGAACTCACCCTCGAAATTTAACCAGCGCGTAAACGCGTACCTGAAAGAGCACCCGGAAAC
CCCTATTATTGGGATTGACCGTGGCGAACGCAATCTTATCTATATAACCGTAATCGACTCTACCGGCAAG
ATTTTAGAACAGCGTAGCCTAAACACCATTCAGCAATTTGATTACCAGAAAAAGTTAGATAATCGGGAAA
AAGAACGTGTGGCGGCACGGCAGGCTTGGTCGGTAGTTGGGACGATTAAGGATCTTAAACAAGGTTATTT
ATCCCAGGTTATACACGAAATCGTAGACTTAATGATACATTATCAAGCCGTTGTGGTGCTGGCCAACCTG
AACTTCGGATTTAAGTCAAAGCGGACGGGCATTGCCGAAAAGGCGGTGTATCAGCAGTTCGAGAAGATGC
TGATCGATAAACTCAATTGCTTAGTACTAAAAGATTATCCCGCTGAAAAGGTAGGTGGCGTTCTCAACCC
GTACCAGCTTACAGATCAATTTACCAGCTTTGCGAAGATGGGTACACAGAGCGGTTTTCTGTTTTATGTT
CCCGCACCGTATACCAGCAAAATCGATCCCCTGACCGGCTTTGTTGATCCTTTTGTATGGAAAACCATCA
AAAACCACGAAAGCCGCAAACATTTCCTGGAGGGCTTTGATTTTCTTCACTACGATGTGAAAACAGGCGA
TTTTATTCTGCACTTCAAAATGAATCGCAATCTTAGCTTTCAGCGCGGTCTGCCTGGGTTTATGCCGGCG
TGGGATATTGTGTTCGAAAAGAATGAAACGCAGTTCGACGCCAAAGGCACACCGTTTATTGCCGGGAAAC
GTATAGTACCGGTGATCGAAAATCATCGGTTTACAGGCCGTTATCGCGACCTGTACCCGGCTAATGAGCT
GATTGCACTGCTCGAAGAAAAGGGAATTGTATTTCGTGACGGTTCCAATATTCTGCCTAAACTGTTGGAA
AATGATGACTCGCACGCGATTGATACCATGGTGGCTCTTATCCGCAGCGTTCTTCAAATGCGTAACTCTA
ACGCGGCGACGGGGGAAGATTATATTAACAGCCCGGTACGCGATCTCAACGGCGTCTGTTTTGATAGTCG
CTTCCAGAACCCCGAATGGCCGATGGACGCGGACGCCAACGGAGCATACCATATTGCGCTGAAAGGCCAG
CTGTTACTGAATCATCTCAAAGAATCCAAAGACCTCAAACTACAGAATGGCATTTCAAATCAGGATTGGC
TCGCGTATATTCAGGAACTGCGCAATTGA
